>Addgene plasmid #99212 | pDB038b | addgene full sequence | sequence record 192366 | Addgene NGS Result
CCGCTTTCCAGGCCAAATAGGCCGTTGAGATCCTTTTTTTCTGCGCGTAATCTGCTGCTTGCAAACAAAA
AAACCACCGCTACCAGCGGTGGTTTGTTTGCCGGATCAAGAGCTACCACCTCTTTTTCCGAAGGTAACTG
GCTTCAGCAGAGCGCAGATACCAAATACTGTCCTTCTAGTGTAGCCGTAGTTAGGCCACCACTTCAAGAA
CTCTGTAGCACCGCCTACATACCTCGCTCTGCTAATCCTGTTACCAGTGGCTGCTGCCAGTGGCGATAAG
TCGTGTCTTACCGGGTTGGACTCAAGACGATAGTTACCGGATAAGGCGCAGCGGTCGGGCTGAACGGGGG
GTTCGTGCACACAGCCCAGCTTGGAGCGAACGACCTACACCGAACTGAGATACCTACAGCGTGAGCTATG
AGAAAGCGCCACGCTTCCCGAAGGGAGAAAGGCGGACAGGTATCCGGTAAGCGGCAGGGTCGGAACAGGA
GAGCGCACGAGGGAGCTTCCAGGGGGAAACGCCTGGTATCTTTATAGTCCTGTCGGGTTTCGCCACCTCT
GACTTGAGCGTCGATTTTTGTGATGCTCGTCAGGGGGGCGGAGCCTATGGAAAAACGCCAGCAACGCGGC
CTTTTTACGGTTCCTGGCCTTTTGCTGGCCTTTTGCTCACATGTTCTTTCCTGCGTTATCCCCTGATTCT
GTGGATAACCGTATTACCGCCTTTGAGTGAGCTGATACCGCTCGCCGCAGCCGAACGACCGAGCGCAGCG
AGTCAGTGAGCGAGGAAGCGGAAGAGCGCCTGATGCGGTATTTTCTCCTTACGCATCTGTGCGGTATTTC
ACACCGCATATGGTGCACTCTCAGTACAATCTGCTCTGATGCCGCATAGTTAAGCCAGTATACACTCCGC
TATCGCTACGTGACTGGGTCATGGCTGCGCCCCGACACCCGCCAACACCCGCTGACGCGCCCTGACGGGC
TTGTCTGCTCCCGGCATCCGCTTACAGACAAGCTGTGACCGTCTCCGGGAGCTGCATGTGTCAGAGGTTT
TCACCGTCATCACCGAAACGCGCGAGGCAGCTGCGGTAAAGCTCATCAGCGTGGTCGTGAAGCGATTCAC
AGATGTCTGCCTGTTCATCCGCGTCCAGCTCGTTGAGTTTCTCCAGAAGCGTTAATGTCTGGCTTCTGAT
AAAGCGGGCCATGTTAAGGGCGGTTTTTTCCTGTTTGGTCACTGATGCCTCCGTGTAAGGGGGATTTCTG
TTCATGGGGGTAATGATACCGATGAAACGAGAGAGGATGCTCACGATACGGGTTACTGATGATGAACAAA
GAGGACATCCGGTCAAATAAAACGAAAGGCTCAGTCGAAAGACTGGGCCTTTCGTTTTGCTGAGGAGACT
TAGGGACCCTGATGAAATTCGCCACTTGTTAGTGTAATTCGCTAACTCATCCTGGCATGTTGCTGTTGAT
TCTTCAATCAGATCTTTATAAATCAAAAAGATAAAAAATTGGCACGCAAATTGTATTAACAGTTCAGCAG
GACAATCCTGAACGCAGAAATCAAGAGGACAACATTACCTGCAGGTGCAGTAAGGAGGAAAAAAAAA
[83 nt withheld, positions 1608-1690]
TAG
[98 nt withheld, positions 1694-1791]
A
[60 nt withheld, positions 1793-1852]
TAG
[242 nt withheld, positions 1856-2097]
G
[59 nt withheld, positions 2099-2157]
G
[116 nt withheld, positions 2159-2274]
CCAATCGTCTGACCTGCCTCAACCTCCTGTC
[82 nt withheld, positions 2306-2387]
GCTCTGAGGGA
[161 nt withheld, positions 2399-2559]
T
[41 nt withheld, positions 2561-2601]
T
[62 nt withheld, positions 2603-2664]
A
[35 nt withheld, positions 2666-2700]
CCTCCCTCAATCGGTTGAATGTCGCCCTTTTGTCTTTGGCGCTGGTAAACCTTACGAGTTCAGTATCGAC
TGCGATAAGATCAACCTGTTCCGC
[50 nt withheld, positions 2795-2844]
T
[37 nt withheld, positions 2846-2882]
GAAATTTGGAAACTTTTTGCTTACATACCAACCTCCCCAATTTTCCCAAACAGAGGTAATGAAACGTTTG
GTTAAATTAGGTCGCATCTCTGAGGAGTGTGGTTTTGATACCGTATGGTTACTGGAGCATCATTTCACGG
AGTTTGGTTTGCTTGGTAACCCTTATGTCGCTGCTGCATATTTACTTGGCGCGACTAAAAAATTGAATGT
AGGAACTGCCGCTATTGTTCTTCCCACAGCCCATCCAGTACGCCAACTTGAAGATGTGAATTTATTGGAT
CAAATGTCAAAAGGACGATTTCGGTTTGGTATTTGCCGAGGGCTTTACAACAAGGACTTTCGCGTATTCG
GCACAGATATGAATAACAGTCGCGCCTTAGCGGAATGCTGGTACGGGCTGATAAAGAATGGCATGACAGA
GGGATATATGGAAGCTGATAATGAACATATCAAGTTCCATAAGGTAAAAGTAAACCCCGCGGCGTATAGC
AGAGGTGGCGCACCGGTTTATGTGGTGGCTGAATCAGCTTCGACGACTGAGTGGGCTGCTCAATTTGGCC
TACCGATGATATTAAGTTGGATTATAAATACTAACGAAAAGAAAGCACAACTTGAGCTTTATAATGAAGT
GGCTCAAGAATATGGGCACGATATTCATAATATCGACCATTGCTTATCATATATAACATCTGTAGATCAT
GACTCAATTAAAGCGAAAGAGATTTGCCGGAAATTTCTGGGGCATTGGTATGATTCTTATGTGAATGCTA
CGACTATTTTTGATGATTCAGACCAAACAAGAGGTTATGATTTCAATAAAGGGCAGTGGCGTGACTTTGT
ATTAAAAGGACATAAAGATACTAATCGCCGTATTGATTACAGTTACGAAATCAATCCCGTGGGAACGCCG
CAGGAATGTATTGACATAATTCAAAAAGACATTGATGCTACAGGAATATCAAATATTTGTTGTGGATTTG
AAGCTAATGGAACAGTAGACGAAATTATTGCTTCCATGAAGCTCTTCCAGTCTGATGTCATGCCATTTCT
TAAAGAAAAACAACGTTCGCTATTATATTATGGCGGTGGCGGTAGCGGCGGTGGCGGTAGCGGCGGTGGC
GGTAGCGGCGGTGGCGGTAGCAAATTTGGATTGTTCTTCCTTAACTTCATCAATTCAACAACTGTTCAAG
AACAGAGTATAGTTCGCATGCAGGAAATAACGGAGTATGTTGATAAGTTGAATTTTGAACAGATTTTAGT
GTATGAAAATCATTTTTCAGATAATGGTGTTGTCGGCGCTCCTCTGACTGTTTCTGGTTTTCTGCTCGGT
TTAACAGAGAAAATTAAAATTGGTTCATTAAATCACATCATTACAACTCATCATCCTGTCCGCATAGCGG
AGGAAGCTTGCTTATTGGATCAGTTAAGTGAAGGGAGATTTATTTTAGGGTTTAGTGATTGCGAAAAAAA
AGATGAAATGCATTTTTTTAATCGCCCGGTTGAATATCAACAGCAACTATTTGAAGAGTGTTATGAAATC
ATTAACGATGCTTTAACAACAGGCTATTGTAATCCAGATAACGATTTTTATAGCTTCCCTAAAATATCTG
TAAATCCCCATGCTTATACGCCAGGCGGACCTCGGAAATATGTAACAGCAACCAGTCATCATATTGTTGA
GTGGGCGGCCAAAAAAGGTATTCCTCTCATCTTTAAGTGGGATGATTCTAATGATGTTAGATATGAATAT
GCTGAAAGATATAAAGCCGTTGCGGATAAATATGACGTTGACCTATCAGAGATAGACCATCAGTTAATGA
TATTAGTTAACTATAACGAAGATAGTAATAAAGCTAAACAAGAGACGCGTGCATTTATTAGTGATTATGT
TCTTGAAATGCACCCTAATGAAAATTTCGAAAATAAACTTGAAGAAATAATTGCAGAAAACGCTGTCGGA
AATTATACGGAGTGTATAACTGCGGCTAAGTTGGCAATTGAAAAGTGTGGTGCGAAAAGTGTATTGCTGT
CCTTTGAACCAATGAATGATTTGATGAGCCAAAAAAATGTAATCAATATTGTTGATGATAATATTAAGAA
GTACCACACGGAATATACCTAAACGGAGCCAATGTACGCAAAAAACCCCGCTTCAGCGGGGTTTTTTCGC
CAAAAAAAACCCCGCCCTGTCAGGGGCGGGGTTTTTTTTTAGGGCCCTACTGACTGTCCGTGTGCTTCTC
AAATGCCTGAGGCCAGTTTGCTCAGGCTCTCCCCGTGGAGGTAATAATTGACGATATGATCAGTGCACGG
CTAACTAAGCGGCCTGCTGACTTTCTCGCCGATCAAAAGGCATTTTGCTATTAAGGGATTGACGAGGGCG
TATCTGCGCAGTAAGATGCGCCCCGCATTCGGAAACCTGATCATGTAGATCGAATGGACTCTAAATCCGT
TCAGCCGGGTTAGATTCCCGGGGTTTCCGCCAGGATCCGTCGACCTGCAGATCCTTAGCGAAAGCTAAGG
ATTTTTTTTAAGCTTCTGCCATTCATCCGCTTATTATCACTTATTCAGGCGTAGCAACCAGGCGTTTAAG
GGCACCAATAACTGCCTTAAAAAAATTACGCCCCGCCCTGCCACTCATCGCAGTACTGTTGTAATTCATT
AAGCATTCTGCCGACGTTCATCGGATCCCGGGCCCGTCGACTGCAGAGGCCTGCATGCAAGCTTGGCGTA
ATCATGATGGACTTAATTAACGGCACTCCTCAGCAAATATAATGACCCTCTTGATAACCCAAGAGGGCAT
TTTTTAATGCCCATGGCGTTTATTTGCCGACTACCTTGGTGATCTCGCCTTTCACGTAGTGGACAAATTC
TTCCAACTGATCTGCGCGCGAGGCCAAGCGATCTTCTTCTTGTCCAAGATAAGCCTGTCTAGCTTCAAGT
ATGACGGGCTGATACTGGGCCGGCAGGCGCTCCATTGCCCAGTCGGCAGCGACATCCTTCGGCGCGATTT
TGCCGGTTACTGCGCTGTACCAAATGCGGGACAACGTAAGCACTACATTTCGCTCATCGCCAGCCCAGTC
GGGCGGCGAGTTCCATAGCGTTAAGGTTTCATTTAGCGCCTCAAATAGATCCTGTTCAGGAACCGGATCA
AAGAGTTCCTCCGCCGCTGGACCTACCAAGGCAACGCTATGTTCTCTTGCTTTTGTCAGCAAGATAGCCA
GATCAATGTCGATCGTGGCTGGCTCGAAGATACCTGCAAGAATGTCATTGCGCTGCCATTCTCCAAATTG
CAGTTCGCGCTTAGCTGGATAACGCCACGGAATGATGTCGTCGTGCACAACAATGGTGACTTCTACAGCG
CGGAGAATCTCGCTCTCTCCAGGGGAAGCCGAAGTTTCCAAAAGGTCGTTGATCAAAGCTCGCCGCGTTG
TTTCATCAAGCCTTACGGTCACCGTAACCAGCAAATCAATATCACTGTGTGGCTTCAGGCCGCCATCCAC
TGCGGAGCCGTACAAATGTACGGCCAGCAACGTCGGTTCGAGATGGCGCTCGATGACGCCAACTACCTCT
GATAGTTGAGTCGATACTTCGGCGATCACCGCTTCCCTCATACTCTTCCTTTTTCAATATTATTGAAGCA
TTTATCAGGGTTATTGTTTCATGAGCGTATACATATTTGAATGTATTTAGAAAAATATTAATTGCGTTGC
GCTCACTGC
Features (pLannotate 1.2.2; 13 found; start..end, strand, type, name):
     25..613     +  rep_origin     ori: high-copy-number ColE1/pMB1/pBR322/pUC origin of replication
    799..939     -  misc_feature   bom: basis of mobility region from pBR322
   1041..1232    -  CDS            rop: Rop protein, which maintains plasmids at low copy number; rop
   1273..1329    +  CDS            mbeC (fragment): MBEC_ECOLX - Experimental evidence at protein level: Swiss-Prot protein existence level 1. Required for efficient mobilization of ColE1 plasmid and is thus essential to promote the specific transfer of the plasmid during conjugation. Probably functions by inducing DNA bending, helping the MbeA relaxase to melt the DNA around the nic site and cleave the phosphodiester bond. Binds specifically double-stranded DNA (dsDNA) containing the ColE1 oriT but does not recognize the inverted repeat (IR). From Escherichia coli.
   1344..1388    +  terminator     rrnB T1 terminator: transcription terminator T1 from the E. coli rrnB gene
   1608..2881    +  CDS            M13 gene III (fragment) (sequence partly withheld): pIII; III; minor coat protein
   2881..3960    +  CDS            luxA (sequence partly withheld): LUXA1_PHOLU - Experimental evidence at protein level: Swiss-Prot protein existence level 1. Light-emitting reaction in luminous bacteria. From Photorhabdus luminescens (Xenorhabdus luminescens).
   4024..5004    +  CDS            LuxB: LuxB luciferase subunit; luxB; from the Photorhabdus luminescens bioluminescence operon
   5292..5360    +  ncRNA          tRNA: Accession: RF00005 - tRNA
   5383..5412    +  terminator     bacterial terminator (fragment): putative bacterial transcription terminator
   5498..5557    -  CDS            CmR (fragment): chloramphenicol acetyltransferase; cat; confers resistance to chloramphenicol
   5702..6493    -  CDS            SmR: aminoglycoside adenylyltransferase (Murphy, 1985); aadA; confers resistance to spectinomycin and streptomycin
   6494..6579    -  promoter       AmpR promoter (fragment): bla
