[The description below was written by a language model from this plasmid's Addgene catalogue record and pLannotate feature annotations shown in this document.]
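Description:
pDB038b is a 6.6 kb bacterial accessory plasmid designed for phage-assisted continuous evolution (PACE) of pyrrolysyl-tRNA synthetase (PylRS) variants in E. coli. It is built on a ColE1-type backbone listed as high copy; the feature table shows the ColE1/pMB1 origin together with the bom region, the rop gene and a short mbeC fragment. Selection is by spectinomycin through the aadA (SmR) aminoglycoside adenylyltransferase gene, which sits downstream of an AmpR promoter fragment. A small remnant of a chloramphenicol acetyltransferase coding sequence is also annotated but is not a functional marker according to the record.

The roughly 4.3 kb synthetic insert carries two expression units. In the first, the phage shock promoter Ppsp, which is activated on filamentous phage infection, drives M13 gene III through the SD8 ribosome-binding site, followed by the luxA and luxB bacterial luciferase subunits. Gene III carries amber stop codons at positions 29, 83 and 184, so full-length pIII, the minor coat protein needed for infectious progeny phage, is made only if all three are suppressed. In the second unit, the PproK promoter expresses pylT, the pyrrolysine amber suppressor tRNA, annotated as a tRNA followed by a terminator fragment. An rrnB T1 terminator lies upstream of the gene III cassette, presumably insulating it from read-through.

The arrangement links phage propagation to synthetase activity. A selection phage that lacks gene III and encodes a PylRS variant replicates only if that variant charges the tRNA efficiently enough to read through the amber codons. The three stop codons would make this a comparatively stringent selection. The co-transcribed luxAB provides a luminescence readout of transcription from the cassette.
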