Addgene plasmid #99212: pDB038b
Purpose: Accessory plasmid for PACE of PylRS variants
Depositing lab: David Liu. Depositing organization: Harvard University. Publication: Continuous directed evolution of aminoacyl-tRNA synthetases. Bryson DI, Fan C, Guo LT, Miller C, Soll D, Liu DR. Nat Chem Biol. 2017 Oct 16. doi: 10.1038/nchembio.2474. PubMed 29035361.
Backbone
  Vector backbone: ColE1
  Backbone manufacturer: David Liu Lab
  Backbone size w/o insert (bp): 2343
  Total vector size (bp): 6601
  Vector type: Bacterial Expression
Growth in bacteria
  Bacterial resistance: Spectinomycin, 50 μg/mL
  Growth temperature: 37°C
  Growth strain: DH5alpha
  Copy number: High Copy
Gene/Insert
  Gene/Insert name: Ppsp [SD8] gIII(P29*,P83*,Y184*), luxAB; PproK pylT
  Species: Synthetic
  Insert size (bp): 4258
  Mutation: amber codons at positions 29, 83, and 184 of gIII
  Promoter: Ppsp and PproK
  Cloning method: Ligation Independent Cloning
  Sequencing primers: 5′ n/a; 3′ n/a
Terms and licenses: Academic/Nonprofit Terms; Industry Terms: Not Available to Industry
How to cite: pDB038b was a gift from David Liu (Addgene plasmid # 99212 ; http://n2t.net/addgene:99212 ; RRID:Addgene_99212)
